>Addgene plasmid #229266 | pXTK029 [Origin_repABC-p42e_PartType3] | addgene full sequence | sequence record 467644 | Addgene NGS Result
TTGAGATCCTTTTTTTCTGCGCGTAATCTGCTGCTTGCAAACAAAAAAACCACCGCTACCAGCGGTGGTT
TGTTTGCCGGATCAAGAGCTACCAACTCTTTTTCCGAAGGTAACTGGCTTCAGCAGAGCGCAGATACCAA
ATACTGTTCTTCTAGTGTAGCCGTAGTTAGGCCACCACTTCAAGAACTCTGTAGCACCGCCTACATACCT
CGCTCTGCTAATCCTGTTACCAGTGGCTGCTGCCAGTGGCGATAAGTCGTGTCTTACCGGGTTGGACTCA
AGACGATAGTTACCGGATAAGGCGCAGCGGTCGGGCTGAACGGGGGGTTCGTGCACACAGCCCAGCTTGG
AGCGAACGACCTACACCGAACTGAGATACCTACAGCGTGAGCTATGAGAAAGCGCCACGCTTCCCGAAGG
GAGAAAGGCGGACAGGTATCCGGTAAGCGGCAGGGTCGGAACAGGAGAGCGCACGAGGGAGCTTCCAGGG
GGAAACGCCTGGTATCTTTATAGTCCTGTCGGGTTTCGCCACCTCTGACTTGAGCGTCGATTTTTGTGAT
GCTCGTCAGGGGGGCGGAGCCTATGGAAAAACGCCAGCAACGCGAGTCGGTCTCTCCCTTTCAGTTACGA
TAGAGTTCCACGAGAAGTTAGTGGCCCGAGATCAATTCTCCATAGATGTCGGCGATCTCGCCGTGCCAGG
CATCGACACTTTGTGTGTAGGTTCTGTCTGCGGTCTGCCTTTGCGGCACCTGGAATTCCACGGTTCGGAC
AGCTGGCCGAGTGACGTAGCGCTCGCAGATCTCCCGCCTGATCTCGGCGAGCTCTTCCTTGTCGGCGCCC
TTGAGCGGCAGGAAGATCACCTCGGCGGCGTTCATCGCTTTGATCGCCTGCATAGTGACGTGCTCCGGAT
TGCCCGTGCCGATTCCGATGATGTTAATATGCTTCAAGCGGATATTTCCCCGTGGGTCCAAGCGGTCTTG
CCGAAAAACCGGGCTGGCCGCAAGGGCGGGGCAGGAAGTTGGCCGCGGCCAACTCGGCCCGCCGTGGCGG
CTTGACCCCTATTGTTGCCGTAAATCCCGAATCGTGTCACTTTCGATACGCTTTTTGACGCTATGTTGAC
AGAAAAGCGCATCGAAAAGGATTGGGTGTTTTGGACAACATTAGCGTATCGACGACAGACGTGCGGATCG
AGCGGCATGCGAACCAGCTCTCGCGGCAACTGAAGCTTCTCCGCGACAAGCTGTTTCCGCCGCTTTCGCA
GAAGACGCTGCGCACATTCTCTTCCGGCGAAGCCGCCCAGATGATCGGCGTTTCCGACGGTTATCTTCGT
CAGCTTTCGCTGGACGGCAAGGGGCCGCAGCCGGAACTTTCCTCGAATGGTCGACGCTCCTATACGCTCG
GTCAGATCAATGAATTGCGCCATTATATGGCGAATCTCAAGCCGAAGGATGCGCTGAGCTACCTCCCGTG
GCGACGTCGAGGCGAAAAGCTGCAGACGGTCGCCGTCACCAATTTCAAGGGCGGTTCGGCCAAGACGACG
ACGACGCTCTATCTGGCGCAATATCTGGCGCTGGAGGGTTACCGGGTGCTGGCGATTGATCTCGACCCGC
AGGCCTCGCTTTCCTCCATGCTGGGCGTTCAGCCGGAATTCGATCTTTCCGACGGCGATACGCTTTATGG
CGCCATTCGCTACGATGCGGCCCGTAAGTCGCTGAAGGAGATCGTTCGCAAGACCTATTTCGATGGACTC
GATCTGGTGCCCGGCAATCTCGAGCTGATGGAATTCGAGCATGAGACGCCGCGGGCGCTCAGTGATCGCC
AGAAACCGGCCGAGCTGTTTTTCCGTCGCGTCGGTGTCGCTATCGCCGAGGTGGAGGCCGATTACGATGT
GGTGGTGATCGACTGTCCGCCGCAGCTCGGCTACCTCACTCTCGGCGCCGTTTGCGCCGCCACGTCGCTG
CTCATCACCATCCACCCGCAGATGGTCGATGTCGCCTCTATGTCGCAGTTCCTGCTGATGACCTCGGATC
TTCTCTCTGTCGTTCGCAGGGCCGGCGGCGACCTGCAGCACGACTTCATCAAATATGTCGTCACCCGCCA
CGAACCCTTCGATGCGCCGCAGTCGCAGATCGTTGCGCTGCTGCGCAGCCTGTTCGGCGACGATGTGCTG
ACGGCAACCATTCTCAAATCGACGGCAATCGCCGATGCCGGTCTGACAAAGCAGACGCTTTACGAAATCG
AGAAAGGGCAGGTGCGCCGCTCGACATATGACCGGGCGCTGGAATCGGTCAACGCTGCCAATGGCGAGGT
TCTTGCCGGCATTCACAAAGCCTGGGGCCGCACATGAGCAGACGCGATCGCCTGAAAGGTCTTTTCGACG
ATACGGCGCAGGAGTTGGCCGCGGCCAACTACGAGGAGCCTTCTTCGCGCGGATCGGCCGGTCCGGTGCG
GACAATGGCGCTGACCCTCGGCCGCATGGAGGAAGAGAGCAGGGCGCTGCAGGAGGCTTTGCTCTCCGGC
GAGCGCATCGTCGAACTCGATCCCGATCTGATCGATTCTTCCTTCGTCCGCGACCGCCTTGCCGACCAGC
CGCTCGATCTTGAGGATGAGCTGGTGCAGTCGATTGCCGACAATGGCCAGGAAGTGCCGATCCTTGTTCG
GCGCCATCCCGAAGACGGTGAGCGTTACCAGATCGCCTACGGCCATCGCCGGCTACAGGCTATCAAGCTG
CTCAAGCGCAAGGTGCAGGCGATCGTCCGTCAGCTCGACGACACCGATGTCGTTATCGCGCAGGGCATCG
AGAATTCGGCGCGCCGGAATCTTTCTTATATCGAACGCGCCGTCTTTGCTCTCACTCTCGAACTCAAGGG
CTTTGAGCGTCCGGTCATCATGAAGGCGCTGTCCACTGATAAGACGGAGCTGTCGAAGCTGTTGTCGGTC
GCCAAGGCCATTCCGGCCGAGATCGTCAGGTCGGTGGGGGCCGCACCGGGTATCGGACGACGCAAGTGGA
TGGCACTTGCTCAGGACTGGAATGGGACGACGGCGGCGCGGCTTGCGAAGCTGATCGCCTCGGATGGGTT
CAGGGCGGAGGAGAGTGACCGCCGGTTCGAACTTCTGGTCGCCGAACTCGCCAGGAAAGAGGCGAAGCCG
GAGCCCACCGAATATGACTGGAAGCCGAAGAGCGGCGGCAAGATTGCCGGCCGAATCAGGAGCGCCGGCA
ATTCCTTTACAATCGCGTTGAAGACCGGCGATGCGCCGGATTTCGGCGCTTACATTTCACGCCGTCTCGA
TGAGCTTTACGAAGCCTATCAGGCCGGCAAGTTGCAAGCAGGAGAGTAGGCCGCAAAAGAAAAAAGCCTC
CGAACGTTGCCGTCGCGGAAGCCTTTCTCATATCTGGACAATCTGAGAATCGCACTTCCTCGAATCAGTG
TCAAGCATCTTCGGCATCCTTTTGGGTGGTAGATTTCTTTTGCCTTGAAAAAAGGTGAGGGACATGGAGC
CTCAATATGTATCGACGCCCTTCGGGCGGCGGTCGATGACGCTTGGCATGCTGGCAAGTCAGGAAAGGGC
CAGCAGGATCGATCCGGACGCGTCGGTCGACAAATGGAAGATCTTTCGCGCGCTCTGCGAAGCAAAAGAC
GTGATCGGCGTGTCCGACCGCGCGCTTGCCGTTCTCAACGCGCTGTTGACCTTCTATCCGAAGAACGAGA
TTACCGAAGCCAACGGCTTCGTCGTCTTTCCTTCGAATGAGCAGCTGTCTCTGCGCGCCCATGGCATGGC
CGGCACCACGCTGCGGCGAAACCTGGCAATGCTGGTGGAAGCCGGCCTGATCATCCGGCGGGACAGTCCG
AATGGAAAACGTTTTGCCCGCCGCAACGGCGAGGGCGGACTTGGGGAAGCCTTCGGCTTCAGCCTGGCGC
CACTCCTCGTGCGTGCTGGCGAGATCGAAGCTCAGGCGGCGCAGGTGCTTGCCGACAAGCTCGAATGGAA
GCGCCTGAGGGAGCGGCTGAGCCTTTGCCGGCGTGATATCGCCAAGCTCATCGAGATCGCGCTGGAAGAG
GAAATTGCCGGCGAATGGATCGAGATGCAGCAGCATTTCAATCGCCTCTCGACAAGCCTGCCGCGCCGCC
CATCGACGGCGGAGATCCAGAGCCTGCTGACCGATCTCGAAGCGTTCCGCGAACTGATCATCAAAACGCT
GGAATCGAAGACGAAAGCAGAAAAAACAGACGCCAATGACAGCCAGAGCGGTTGGCACATACATAATTCA
AACCCACACCACACATCTGAACTTGAACCAAGCTTCGAAACGAAGCAGGGCGCAAAGCCGGAGGAAGAAC
CGCGGCCGTGGCGGGAGCCGCCGAAATCCTTCCCCCTTGCCATGGTGCTGCAGGCCTGCCCCGAGATTGT
TGCCTATGGGCCGGGCGGCGGGATCGGCAGCTGGCGGGATTTGATGGCCGCCGCCGTCGTCGTCCGTTCC
ACCCTAGGCGTCAGTCCCAGCGCCTATCAGCAGGCCAGCGATGTCATGGGACCGGAAAATGCTGCCACAG
TGATCGCCTGCATTCTGGAACGCGGCGGCCATATCAATTCGGCGGGCGGCTATATGCGTGATCTGACGCG
GCGGGCAGAGCGCGGTGAATTCTCGCTCGGTCCGATGCTCATGGCGTTGATGCGGGCCAATGGTCCGATG
GCGAGAAAAACGGGATGAAAGGCCCGAAAGCTTTGCGCCAGTCGCAGCTGTTAGGGGGATTGTAGAACGG
CAGTCGGCCATCTTCTTCTCTTCCTTCCCGCGCTTTTGTTGAAATAAACGGTTAACCATGTCATAGATGG
CGGAAGGAAACAGCCGCTTTGCTTCCATTTGTGAGAAACTATAAAGCTTAACAATGCGCTACGATATCGA
CGGTGTAATGCTCCAAACCCTGCTTCCATTGCTTGCCGCGGCGGAGGACGCGGCGGCGCGGCTGGACGAG
CGGGTGTTGCGCTCATCGGTTGGTGAGGGATTTGCCGAGCGCAGCCACTTCTTCGATGCCGCAGGTGCGT
TATGGGTCGCCGGCGAGCTCGTTCATGTCGAGGATCTCGTTCTGCACGACGCGCATATGGATAGCCGCGC
TCCCAGCCATGAACTGACGATCGCCCATTCGGTGCTGCGGACGCGTCGGCGCATCTGGACCGGCGAACCG
TCCTGGGCGCTCGGCGCCTCGGGGCTGGCAACGCTGACGGCGACCACAGGGGAAGGGGAGGGGCTCACTC
ACTGGATTGTATCAACGGACCAGTGACAGTTTCTGGCTGAGACCAGAGTAGCCCGCCTAATGAGCGGGCT
TTTTTTTAATTCCCCTATTTGTTTATTTTTCTAAATACATTCAAATATGTATCCGCTCATGAGACAATAA
CCCTGATAAATGCTTCAATAATATTGAAAAAGGAAGAGTATGAGCATTCAGCATTTTCGTGTGGCGCTGA
TTCCGTTTTTTGCGGCGTTTTGCCTGCCGGTGTTTGCGCATCCGGAAACCCTGGTGAAAGTGAAAGATGC
GGAAGATCAACTGGGTGCGCGCGTGGGCTATATTGAACTGGATCTGAACAGCGGCAAAATTCTGGAATCT
TTTCGTCCGGAAGAACGTTTTCCGATGATGAGCACCTTTAAAGTGCTGCTGTGCGGTGCGGTTCTGAGCC
GTGTGGATGCGGGCCAGGAACAACTGGGCCGTCGTATTCATTATAGCCAGAACGATCTGGTGGAATATAG
CCCGGTGACCGAAAAACATCTGACCGATGGCATGACCGTGCGTGAACTGTGCAGCGCGGCGATTACCATG
AGCGATAACACCGCGGCGAACCTGCTGCTGACGACCATTGGCGGTCCGAAAGAACTGACCGCGTTTCTGC
ATAACATGGGCGATCATGTGACCCGTCTGGATCGTTGGGAACCGGAACTGAACGAAGCGATTCCGAACGA
TGAACGTGATACCACCATGCCGGCAGCAATGGCGACCACCCTGCGTAAACTGCTGACGGGTGAGCTGCTG
ACCCTGGCAAGCCGCCAGCAACTGATTGATTGGATGGAAGCGGATAAAGTGGCGGGTCCGCTGCTGCGTA
GCGCGCTGCCGGCTGGCTGGTTTATTGCGGATAAAAGCGGTGCGGGCGAACGTGGCAGCCGTGGCATTAT
TGCGGCGCTGGGCCCGGATGGTAAACCGAGCCGTATTGTGGTGATTTATACCACCGGCAGCCAGGCGACG
ATGGATGAACGTAACCGTCAGATTGCGGAAATTGGCGCGAGCCTGATTAAACATTGGTAAACCGATACAA
TTAAAGGCTCCTTTTGGAGCCTTTTTTTTTGGACGACCCTTGTCAGATCAAAGGATCTTC
Features (pLannotate 1.2.2; 10 found; start..end, strand, type, name):
      1..589     +  rep_origin     ori: high-copy-number ColE1/pMB1/pBR322/pUC origin of replication
    657..947     -  CDS            cobF (fragment): COBF_SINSX - Protein predicted: Swiss-Prot protein existence level 4. Catalyzes the methylation of C-1 in precorrin-5 and the subsequent extrusion of acetic acid from the resulting intermediate to form cobalt-precorrin-6A. From Sinorhizobium sp.
   1208..2341    +  CDS            Y4CK_SINFN (fragment): Protein inferred from homology: Swiss-Prot protein existence level 3. From Sinorhizobium fredii (strain NBRC 101917 / NGR234).
   3342..3387    -  ncRNA          ctRNA p42d: Accession: RF00489 - ctRNA
   3428..3495    +  ncRNA          S-element: Accession: RF00490 - S-element
   3509..4684    +  CDS            Y4CI_SINFN: Protein predicted: Swiss-Prot protein existence level 4. From Sinorhizobium fredii (strain NBRC 101917 / NGR234).
   4884..5228    +  CDS            Y4CF_SINFN (fragment): Protein predicted: Swiss-Prot protein existence level 4. From Sinorhizobium fredii (strain NBRC 101917 / NGR234).
   5338..5429    +  promoter       AmpR promoter: bla
   5430..6287    +  CDS            bla: BLAT_ECOLX - Experimental evidence at protein level: Swiss-Prot protein existence level 1. TEM-type are the most prevalent beta-lactamases in enterobacteria; they hydrolyze the beta-lactam bond in susceptible beta-lactam antibiotics, thus conferring resistance to penicillins and cephalosporins. TEM-3 and TEM-4 are capable of hydrolyzing cefotaxime and ceftazidime. TEM-5 is capable of hydrolyzing ceftazidime. TEM-6 is capable of hydrolyzing ceftazidime and aztreonam. TEM-8/CAZ-2, TEM- 16/CAZ-7 and TEM-24/CAZ-6 are markedly active against ceftazidime. IRT- 4 shows resistance to beta-lactamase in
   6294..6333    +  terminator     fd terminator: central terminator from bacteriophage fd (Otsuka and Kunisawa, 1982)
