[The description below was written by a language model from this plasmid's Addgene catalogue record and pLannotate feature annotations shown in this document.]
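Description:
pXTK029 is a Golden Gate part plasmid from the XanthoMoClo modular cloning toolkit, which was built for engineering bacteria of the genera Xanthobacter and Roseixanthobacter. It is a storage vector on the pXTK backbone (6,360 nt in the sequenced record) that holds a single reusable module, a "Type 3" origin part, rather than an expression cassette. In E. coli it is maintained through a ColE1/pMB1-family origin. Selection is with ampicillin, through a TEM-type bla gene driven by its own AmpR promoter and followed by a bacteriophage fd terminator. The catalogue lists the plasmid as low copy, whereas the annotation tool labels the E. coli origin as a high-copy type; the record does not explain this difference.

The payload is the repABC replication and partitioning region of p42e, a plasmid of Rhizobium etli. repABC cassettes are typical of large alphaproteobacterial replicons. They combine the RepA/RepB partitioning proteins with the RepC replication initiator, and they are regulated by a small antisense counter-transcribed RNA. The automated annotation fits this layout. It finds a ctRNA and an adjacent S-element immediately upstream of a full-length reading frame, along with other reading frames matched only by homology to poorly characterised Sinorhizobium fredii NGR234 plasmid proteins. It also finds a short cobF-like fragment that is probably flanking rhizobial sequence. None of these features is explicitly labelled repA, repB or repC, so assigning them to those genes is an inference. The Type IIS restriction sites and overhangs that define the part are not annotated, and the cloning sites are recorded as unknown.

The part is meant to be combined with other toolkit modules to build plasmids that replicate in the target alphaproteobacterial hosts.
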