Addgene plasmid #229266: pXTK029 [Origin_repABC-p42e_PartType3]
Purpose: XanthoMoClo Golden Gate Part Plasmid for cloning, contains Origin_repABC-p42e_PartType3
Depositing lab: Michael Springer. Depositing organization: Harvard Medical School. Publication: XanthoMoClo horizontal line A Robust Modular Cloning Genetic Toolkit for the Genera Xanthobacter and Roseixanthobacter. Soltysiak MPM, Ory ALH, Lee AD, Christophersen CE, Jalihal AP, Springer M. ACS Synth Biol. 2025 Apr 18;14(4):1173-1190. doi: 10.1021/acssynbio.4c00806. Epub 2025 Mar 13. PubMed 40080684.
Backbone
  Vector backbone: pXTK
  Vector type: Bacterial Expression
Growth in bacteria
  Bacterial resistance: Ampicillin, 100 μg/mL
  Growth temperature: 37°C
  Growth strain: DH5alpha
  Copy number: Low Copy
Gene/Insert
  Gene/Insert name: repABC-p42e Origin (alt name: Origin_repABC-p42e_PartType3)
  Species: Rhizobium etli
  Cloning method: Restriction Enzyme; 5′ cloning site unknown (unknown if destroyed)
Terms and licenses: Academic/Nonprofit Terms; Industry Terms: Not Available to Industry
How to cite: pXTK029 [Origin_repABC-p42e_PartType3] was a gift from Michael Springer (Addgene plasmid # 229266 ; http://n2t.net/addgene:229266 ; RRID:Addgene_229266)
